>Addgene plasmid #105584 | MLSE-shRPA3.457 | addgene full sequence | sequence record 203810 | Addgene NGS Result
TGAAAGACCCCACCTGTAGGTTTGGCAAGCTAGCTTAAGTAACGCCATTTTGCAAGGCATGGAAAATACA
TAACTGAGAATAGAGAAGTTCAGATCAAGGTTAGGAACAGAGAGACAGCAGAATATGGGCCAAACAGGAT
ATCTGTGGTAAGCAGTTCCTGCCCCGGCTCAGGGCCAAGAACAGATGGTCCCCAGATGCGGTCCCGCCCT
CAGCAGTTTCTAGAGAACCATCAGATGTTTCCAGGGTGCCCCAAGGACCTGAAATGACCCTGTGCCTTAT
TTGAACTAACCAATCAGTTCGCTTCTCGCTTCTGTTCGCGCGCTTCTGCTCCCCGAGCTCAATAAAAGAG
CCCACAACCCCTCACTCGGCGCGCCAGTCCTCCGATAGACTGCGTCGCCCGGGTACCCGTATTCCCAATA
AAGCCTCTTGCTGTTTGCATCCGAATCGTGGACTCGCTGATCCTTGGGAGGGTCTCCTCAGATTGATTGA
CTGCCCACCTCGGGGGTCTTTCATTTGGAGGTTCCACCGAGATTTGGAGACCCCTGCCCAGGGACCACCG
ACCCCCCCGCCGGGAGGTAAGCTGGCCAGCGGTCGTTTCGTGTCTGTCTCTGTCTTTGTGCGTGTTTGTG
CCGGCATCTAATGTTTGCGCCTGCGTCTGTACTAGTTAGCTAACTAGCTCTGTATCTGGCGGACCCGTGG
TGGAACTGACGAGTTCTGAACACCCGGCCGCAACCCTGGGAGACGTCCCAGGGACTTTGGGGGCCGTTTT
TGTGGCCCGACCTGAGGAAGGGAGTCGATGTGGAATCCGACCCCGTCAGGATATGTGGTTCTGGTAGGAG
ACGAGAACCTAAAACAGTTCCCGCCTCCGTCTGAATTTTTGCTTTCGGTTTGGAACCGAAGCCGCGCGTC
TTGTCTGCTGCAGCGCTGCAGCATCGTTCTGTGTTGTCTCTGTCTGACTGTGTTTCTGTATTTGTCTGAA
AATTAGGGCCAGACTGTTACCACTCCCTTAAGTTTGACCTTAGGTCACTGGAAAGATGTCGAGCGGATCG
CTCACAACCAGTCGGTAGATGTCAAGAAGAGACGTTGGGTTACCTTCTGCTCTGCAGAATGGCCAACCTT
TAACGTCGGATGGCCGCGAGACGGCACCTTTAACCGAGACCTCATCACCCAGGTTAAGATCAAGGTCTTT
TCACCTGGCCCGCATGGACACCCAGACCAGGTCCCCTACATCGTGACCTGGGAAGCCTTGGCTTTTGACC
CCCCTCCCTGGGTCAAGCCCTTTGTACACCCTAAGCCTCCGCCTCCTCTTCCTCCATCCGCCCCGTCTCT
CCCCCTTGAACCTCCTCGTTCGACCCCGCCTCGATCCTCCCTTTATCCAGCCCTCACTCCTTCTCTAGGC
GCCGGAATTAGATCTCTCGACTAGGGATAACAGGGTAATTGTTTGAATGAGGCTTCAGTACTTTACAGAA
TCGTTGCCTGCACATCTTGGAAACACTTGCTGGGATTACTTCGACTTCTTAACCCAACAGAAGGCTCGAG
AAGGTATATTGCTGTTGACAGTGAGCGCGCGACTCCTATAATTTCTAATTAGTGAAGCCACAGATGTAAT
TAGAAATTATAGGAGTCGCTTGCCTACTGCCTCGGACTTCAAGGGGCTAGAATTCGAGCAATTATCTTGT
TTACTAAAACTGAATACCTTGCTATCTCTTTGATACATTTTTACAAAGCTGAATTAAAATGGTATAAATT
AAATCACTTTTTTCAATTGACGCGTAATTCGCCAGCACAGTGGTCGACCCTGTGGAATGTGTGTCAGTTA
GGGTGTGGAAAGTCCCCAGGCTCCCCAGCAGGCAGAAGTATGCAAAGCATGCATCTCAATTAGTCAGCAA
CCAGGTGTGGAAAGTCCCCAGGCTCCCCAGCAGGCAGAAGTATGCAAAGCATGCATCTCAATTAGTCAGC
AACCATAGTCCCGCCCCTAACTCCGCCCATCCCGCCCCTAACTCCGCCCAGTTCCGCCCATTCTCCGCCC
CATGGCTGACTAATTTTTTTTATTTATGCAGAGGCCGAGGCCGCCTCGGCCTCTGAGCTATTCCAGAAGT
AGTGAGGAGGCTTTTTTGGAGGCCTAGGCTTTTGCAAAAAGCTCATGGTGAGCAAGGGCGAGGAGCTGTT
CACCGGGGTGGTGCCCATCCTGGTCGAGCTGGACGGCGACGTAAACGGCCACAAGTTCAGCGTGTCTGGC
GAGGGCGAGGGCGATGCCACCTACGGCAAGCTGACCCTGAAGTTCATCTGCACCACCGGCAAGCTGCCCG
TGCCCTGGCCCACCCTCGTGACCACCCTGACCTACGGCGTGCAGTGCTTCAGCCGCTACCCCGACCACAT
GAAGCAGCACGACTTCTTCAAGTCCGCCATGCCCGAAGGCTACGTCCAGGAGCGCACCATCTTCTTCAAG
GACGACGGCAACTACAAGACCCGCGCCGAGGTGAAGTTCGAGGGCGACACCCTGGTGAACCGCATCGAGC
TGAAGGGCATCGACTTCAAGGAGGACGGCAACATCCTGGGGCACAAGCTGGAGTACAACTACAACAGCCA
CAACGTCTATATCATGGCCGACAAGCAGAAGAACGGCATCAAGGCGAACTTCAAGATCCGCCACAACATC
GAGGACGGCAGCGTGCAGCTCGCCGACCACTACCAGCAGAACACCCCCATCGGCGACGGCCCCGTGCTGC
TGCCCGACAACCACTACCTGAGCACCCAGTCCGCCCTGAGCAAAGACCCCAACGAGAAGCGCGATCACAT
GGTCCTGCTGGAGTTCGTGACCGCCGCCGGGATCACTCTCGGCATGGACGAGCTGTACAAGTAATGAATT
AATTAAGAATTATCAAGCTTATCGATAAAATAAAAGATTTTATTTAGTCTCCAGAAAAAGGGGGGAATGA
AAGACCCCACCTGTAGGTTTGGCAAGCTAGCTTAAGTAACGCCATTTTGCAAGGCATGGAAAATACATAA
CTGAGAATAGAGAAGTTCAGATCAAGGTTAGGAACAGAGAGACAGCAGAATATGGGCCAAACAGGATATC
TGTGGTAAGCAGTTCCTGCCCCGGCTCAGGGCCAAGAACAGATGGTCCCCAGATGCGGTCCCGCCCTCAG
CAGTTTCTAGAGAACCATCAGATGTTTCCAGGGTGCCCCAAGGACCTGAAATGACCCTGTGCCTTATTTG
AACTAACCAATCAGTTCGCTTCTCGCTTCTGTTCGCGCGCTTCTGCTCCCCGAGCTCAATAAAAGAGCCC
ACAACCCCTCACTCGGCGCGCCAGTCCTCCGATAGACTGCGTCGCCCGGGTACCCGTGTATCCAATAAAC
CCTCTTGCAGTTGCATCCGACTTGTGGTCTCGCTGTTCCTTGGGAGGGTCTCCTCTGAGTGATTGACTAC
CCGTCAGCGGGGGTCTTTCATGGGTAACAGTTTCTTGAAGTTGGAGAACAACATTCTGAGGGTAGGAGTC
GAATATTAAGTAATCCTGACTCAATTAGCCACTGTTTTGAATCCACATACTCCAATACTCCTGAAATAGT
TCATTATGGACAGCGCAGAAAGAGCTGGGGAGAATTGTGAAATTGTTATCCGCTCACAATTCCACACAAC
ATACGAGCCGGAAGCATAAAGTGTAAAGCCTGGGGTGCCTAATGAGTGAGCTAACTCACATTAATTGCGT
TGCGCTCACTGCCCGCTTTCCAGTCGGGAAACCTGTCGTGCCAGCTGCATTAATGAATCGGCCAACGCGC
GGGGAGAGGCGGTTTGCGTATTGGGCGCTCTTCCGCTTCCTCGCTCACTGACTCGCTGCGCTCGGTCGTT
CGGCTGCGGCGAGCGGTATCAGCTCACTCAAAGGCGGTAATACGGTTATCCACAGAATCAGGGGATAACG
CAGGAAAGAACATGTGAGCAAAAGGCCAGCAAAAGGCCAGGAACCGTAAAAAGGCCGCGTTGCTGGCGTT
TTTCCATAGGCTCCGCCCCCCTGACGAGCATCACAAAAATCGACGCTCAAGTCAGAGGTGGCGAAACCCG
ACAGGACTATAAAGATACCAGGCGTTTCCCCCTGGAAGCTCCCTCGTGCGCTCTCCTGTTCCGACCCTGC
CGCTTACCGGATACCTGTCCGCCTTTCTCCCTTCGGGAAGCGTGGCGCTTTCTCATAGCTCACGCTGTAG
GTATCTCAGTTCGGTGTAGGTCGTTCGCTCCAAGCTGGGCTGTGTGCACGAACCCCCCGTTCAGCCCGAC
CGCTGCGCCTTATCCGGTAACTATCGTCTTGAGTCCAACCCGGTAAGACACGACTTATCGCCACTGGCAG
CAGCCACTGGTAACAGGATTAGCAGAGCGAGGTATGTAGGCGGTGCTACAGAGTTCTTGAAGTGGTGGCC
TAACTACGGCTACACTAGAAGAACAGTATTTGGTATCTGCGCTCTGCTGAAGCCAGTTACCTTCGGAAAA
AGAGTTGGTAGCTCTTGATCCGGCAAACAAACCACCGCTGGTAGCGGTGGTTTTTTTGTTTGCAAGCAGC
AGATTACGCGCAGAAAAAAAGGATCTCAAGAAGATCCTTTGATCTTTTCTACGGGGTCTGACGCTCAGTG
GAACGAAAACTCACGTTAAGGGATTTTGGTCATGAGATTATCAAAAAGGATCTTCACCTAGATCCTTTTA
AATTAAAAATGAAGTTTTAAATCAATCTAAAGTATATATGAGTAAACTTGGTCTGACAGTTACCAATGCT
TAATCAGTGAGGCACCTATCTCAGCGATCTGTCTATTTCGTTCATCCATAGTTGCCTGACTCCCCGTCGT
GTAGATAACTACGATACGGGAGGGCTTACCATCTGGCCCCAGTGCTGCAATGATACCGCGAGACCCACGC
TCACCGGCTCCAGATTTATCAGCAATAAACCAGCCAGCCGGAAGGGCCGAGCGCAGAAGTGGTCCTGCAA
CTTTATCCGCCTCCATCCAGTCTATTAATTGTTGCCGGGAAGCTAGAGTAAGTAGTTCGCCAGTTAATAG
TTTGCGCAACGTTGTTGCCATTGCTACAGGCATCGTGGTGTCACGCTCGTCGTTTGGTATGGCTTCATTC
AGCTCCGGTTCCCAACGATCAAGGCGAGTTACATGATCCCCCATGTTGTGCAAAAAAGCGGTTAGCTCCT
TCGGTCCTCCGATCGTTGTCAGAAGTAAGTTGGCCGCAGTGTTATCACTCATGGTTATGGCAGCACTGCA
TAATTCTCTTACTGTCATGCCATCCGTAAGATGCTTTTCTGTGACTGGTGAGTACTCAACCAAGTCATTC
TGAGAATAGTGTATGCGGCGACCGAGTTGCTCTTGCCCGGCGTCAATACGGGATAATACCGCGCCACATA
GCAGAACTTTAAAAGTGCTCATCATTGGAAAACGTTCTTCGGGGCGAAAACTCTCAAGGATCTTACCGCT
GTTGAGATCCAGTTCGATGTAACCCACTCGTGCACCCAACTGATCTTCAGCATCTTTTACTTTCACCAGC
GTTTCTGGGTGAGCAAAAACAGGAAGGCAAAATGCCGCAAAAAAGGGAATAAGGGCGACACGGAAATGTT
GAATACTCATACTCTTCCTTTTTCAATATTATTGAAGCATTTATCAGGGTTATTGTCTCATGAGCGGATA
CATATTTGAATGTATTTAGAAAAATAAACAAATAGGGGTTCCGCGCACATTTCCCCGAAAAGTGCCACCT
GACGTCTAAGAAACCATTATTATCATGACATTAACCTATAAAAATAGGCGTATCACGAGGCCCTTTCGTC
TCGCGCGTTTCGGTGATGACGGTGAAAACCTCTGACACATGCAGCTCCCGGAGACGGTCACAGCTTGTCT
GTAAGCGGATGCCGGGAGCAGACAAGCCCGTCAGGGCGCGTCAGCGGGTGTTGGCGGGTGTCGGGGCTGG
CTTAACTATGCGGCATCAGAGCAGATTGTACTGAGAGTGCACCATATGCGGTGTGAAATACCGCACAGAT
GCGTAAGGAGAAAATACCGCATCAGGCGCCATTCGCCATTCAGGCTGCGCAACTGTTGGGAAGGGCGATC
GGTGCGGGCCTCTTCGCTATTACGCCAGCTGGCGAAAGGGGGATGTGCTGCAAGGCGATTAAGTTGGGTA
ACGCCAGGGTTTTCCCAGTCACGACGTTGTAAAACGACGGCGCAAGGAATGGTGCATGCAAGGAGATGGC
GCCCAACAGTCCCCCGGCCACGGGGCCTGCCACCATACCCACGCCGAAACAAGCGCTCATGAGCCCGAAG
TGGCGAGCCCGATCTTCCCCATCGGTGATGTCGGCGATATAGGCGCCAGCAACCGCACCTGTGGCGCCGG
TGATGCCGGCCACGATGCGTCCGGCGTAGAGGCGATTAGTCCAATTTGTTAAAGACAGGATATCAGTGGT
CCAGGCTCTAGTTTTGACTCAACAATATCACCAGCTGAAGCCTATAGAGTACGAGCCATAGATAAAATAA
AAGATTTTATTTAGTCTCCAGAAAAAGGGGGGAA
Features (pLannotate 1.2.2; 20 found; start..end, strand, type, name):
    579..920     +  misc_feature   MESV Ψ: packaging signal of murine embryonic stem cell virus
    987..1403    +  CDS            gag (truncated): truncated Moloney murine leukemia virus (MMLV) gag gene lacking the start codon
   1634..1760    +  ncRNA          3' miR-30a: sequence downstream of the 71-nt precursor of the human miR-30a microRNA (Zeng et al., 2002) miRNA
   1809..2138    +  promoter       SV40 promoter: SV40 enhancer and early promoter
   2145..2864    +  CDS            EGFP: the original enhanced GFP (Yang et al., 1996) mammalian codon-optimized
   2881..2897    +  misc_feature   MCS (fragment): pBluescript multiple cloning site
   2937..3451    +  LTR            3' LTR: 3' long terminal repeat from murine embryonic stem cell virus
   3613..3629    -  protein_bind   lac operator: The lac repressor binds to the lac operator to inhibit transcription in E. coli. This inhibition can be relieved by adding lactose or isopropyl-β-D-thiogalactopyranoside (IPTG). lac repressor encoded by lacI
   3637..3667    -  promoter       lac promoter: promoter for the E. coli lac operon
   3682..3703    -  protein_bind   CAP binding site: CAP binding activates transcription in the presence of cAMP. E. coli catabolite activator protein
   3716..3808    -  CDS            lacI (fragment): lac repressor; lacI; The lac repressor binds to the lac operator to inhibit transcription in E. coli. This inhibition can be relieved by adding lactose or isopropyl-β-D-thiogalactopyranoside (IPTG).
   3991..4579    -  rep_origin     ori: high-copy-number ColE1/pMB1/pBR322/pUC origin of replication
   4750..5610    -  CDS            AmpR: β-lactamase; bla; confers resistance to ampicillin, carbenicillin, and related antibiotics
   5611..5715    -  promoter       AmpR promoter: bla
   5810..5845    +  CDS            rop (fragment): Rop protein, which maintains plasmids at low copy number; rop
   5947..6046    +  misc_feature   bom (fragment): basis of mobility region from pBR322
   6052..6201    -  CDS            lacZα (fragment): LacZα fragment of β-galactosidase; lacZ fragment
   6201..6402    -  CDS            TcR (fragment): tetracycline efflux protein; tet; confers resistance to tetracycline
   6403..6501    +  CDS            env (fragment): murine leukemia virus gPr80 envelope polyprotein precursor; env; proteolytically cleaved into gp70SU and p15TM subunits
   6543..515     +  LTR            5' LTR (across the origin): 5' long terminal repeat from murine embryonic stem cell virus
