[The description below was written by a language model from this plasmid's Addgene catalogue record and pLannotate feature annotations shown in this document.]
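Description:
MLSE-shRPA3.457 is a 6.5 kb MSCV-based gammaretroviral RNAi vector that delivers a microRNA-embedded short hairpin RNA against mouse RPA3 together with a GFP marker. It is built on the MSCV-LTR-mirE-shRNA-SV40-GFP backbone. In bacteria it is maintained through a high-copy ColE1/pUC-type origin and selected with ampicillin through the β-lactamase gene. The short lac, rop, bom, TcR and lacZα fragments annotated outside the viral region appear to be non-functional remnants of earlier cloning vectors.

The proviral region is bounded by 5' and 3' long terminal repeats from murine embryonic stem cell virus. Downstream of the 5' LTR lie the Ψ packaging signal and a truncated gag segment lacking its start codon, which together promote encapsidation of the genomic transcript when packaging functions are supplied in trans. The 5' LTR also serves as the promoter for the shRNA cassette. The hairpin, numbered 457, was cloned between XhoI and EcoRI sites into a miR-30-derived (mirE) scaffold, so the LTR-driven transcript is processed by the endogenous microRNA pathway into a mature guide. The feature table annotates only the 3' miR-30a flank, leaving the hairpin and 5' flank unlabelled. A separate SV40 enhancer/early promoter drives EGFP, which allows transduced cells to be identified, sorted or tracked over time.

The associated study concerns acute myeloid leukemia. RPA3 encodes a replication protein A subunit, and knocking down such a replication factor would be expected to impair proliferation, but the record does not state this construct's specific experimental role.
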