Addgene plasmid #105584: MLSE-shRPA3.457
Purpose: retrovirally express RPA3 shRNA with GFP marker
Depositing lab: Christopher Vakoc. Depositing organization: Cold Spring Harbor Laboratory. Publication: A TFIID-SAGA Perturbation that Targets MYB and Suppresses Acute Myeloid Leukemia. Xu Y, Milazzo JP, Somerville TDD, Tarumoto Y, Huang YH, Ostrander EL, Wilkinson JE, Challen GA, Vakoc CR. Cancer Cell. 2018 Jan 8;33(1):13-28.e8. doi: 10.1016/j.ccell.2017.12.002. PubMed 29316427.
Backbone
  Vector backbone: MSCV-LTR-mirE-shRNA-SV40-GFP
  Vector type: Mammalian Expression, Retroviral, RNAi
Growth in bacteria
  Bacterial resistance: Ampicillin, 100 μg/mL
  Growth temperature: 37°C
  Growth strain: NEB Stable
  Copy number: Unknown
Gene/Insert
  Gene/Insert name: RPA3 shRNA #457
  gRNA/shRNA sequence: TGCTGTTGACAGTGAGCGCGCGACTCCTATAATTTCTAATTAGTGAAGCCACAGATGTAATTAGAAATTATAGGAGTCGCTTGCCTACTGCCTCGGA
  Species: M. musculus (mouse)
  Promoter: MSCV-LTR
  Cloning method: Restriction Enzyme; 5′ cloning site XhoI (unknown if destroyed); 3′ cloning site EcoRI (unknown if destroyed)
  Sequencing primers: 5′ TGT TTG AAT GAG GCT TCA GTA C
Terms and licenses: Academic/Nonprofit Terms; Industry Terms: Not Available to Industry
How to cite: MLSE-shRPA3.457 was a gift from Christopher Vakoc (Addgene plasmid # 105584 ; http://n2t.net/addgene:105584 ; RRID:Addgene_105584)
